Addgene plasmid #99805: pHI-Sm-WD52
Purpose: Expresses S. mansoni WD repeat containing protein 52
Depositing lab: Phillip Newmark.
Backbone
  Vector backbone: pJC53.2
  Vector type: Bacterial Expression
Growth in bacteria
  Bacterial resistance: Kanamycin, 50 μg/mL
  Growth temperature: 37°C
  Growth strain: DH5alpha
  Copy number: Unknown
Gene/Insert
  Gene/Insert name: WD repeat containing protein 52
  Cloning method: Restriction Enzyme; 5′ cloning site unknown (unknown if destroyed); 3′ cloning site unknown (unknown if destroyed)
Terms and licenses: Academic/Nonprofit Terms; Industry Terms: Not Available to Industry
Depositor comments: Addgene Note: These plasmids were generated for in vitro transcription and may not be suitable for overexpression studies. The inserts were amplified from cDNA and may differ from NCBI reference sequences.
How to cite: pHI-Sm-WD52 was a gift from Phillip Newmark (Addgene plasmid # 99805)
