[The description below was written by a language model from this plasmid's Addgene catalogue record and pLannotate feature annotations shown in this document.]
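Description:
pHI-Sm-WD52 is a small bacterial plasmid (about 3.8 kb) built on the pJC53.2 backbone and carrying a cDNA-derived fragment of the Schistosoma mansoni gene for WD repeat containing protein 52. Although catalogued as a bacterial expression vector, the depositor comments state that plasmids in this series were made for in vitro transcription and may not suit overexpression work. The comments also note that the insert was amplified from cDNA and may differ from reference sequences. The cloning sites are not recorded, and the insert itself is not annotated in the feature table. It presumably occupies the roughly 600 bp unannotated gap between the two sets of phage promoters.

The cloning region has a symmetrical, convergent design. On one side a T7 promoter is followed by an SP6 promoter reading inward, and on the other side a T7 promoter and a T3 promoter read inward from the opposite strand. T7 terminators lie outside each promoter pair. SP6 or T3 polymerase can therefore transcribe a single chosen strand of the insert, giving sense or antisense RNA such as riboprobes. T7 polymerase can transcribe both strands, yielding complementary transcripts that can form double-stranded RNA. The record does not itself name these specific downstream applications.

Propagation in E. coli relies on a high-copy ColE1/pUC-type origin. The listed selection is kanamycin, conferred by the neo (nptII) gene, which sits beside a residual fragment of Tn5 transposase sequence. An intact β-lactamase (AmpR) coding sequence is also annotated, preceded by only a fragment of its promoter. A short M13 origin remnant is present as well.
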