Features (pLannotate 1.2.2; 12 found; start..end, strand, type, name):
      1..48      -  terminator     T7 terminator: transcription terminator for bacteriophage T7 RNA polymerase
     62..80      +  promoter       T7 promoter: promoter for bacteriophage T7 RNA polymerase
     84..102     +  promoter       SP6 promoter: promoter for bacteriophage SP6 RNA polymerase
    713..731     -  promoter       T3 promoter: promoter for bacteriophage T3 RNA polymerase
    735..753     -  promoter       T7 promoter: promoter for bacteriophage T7 RNA polymerase
    767..814     +  terminator     T7 terminator: transcription terminator for bacteriophage T7 RNA polymerase
    821..887     +  rep_origin     M13 ori (fragment): M13 bacteriophage origin of replication; arrow indicates direction of (+) strand synthesis
    890..1189    +  CDS            tnpA (fragment): TN5P_ECOLX - Also known as tnp. Experimental evidence at protein level: Swiss-Prot protein existence level 1. Mediates transposition of transposon Tn5 by a 'cut and paste' mechanism. First, the monomeric transposase binds the 19 bp inverted DNA repeats flanking the transposon. Then, dimerization of the DNA- bound transposase creates a synaptic DNA complex. After nicking of the first DNA strand, excision of the transposon proceeds through a series of intermediates. The transposase then mediates the insertion of the transposon at a new site by strand transfer. The activity of the wild- type tran
   1221..2012    +  CDS            neo: KKA2_KLEPN - Also known as kan, nptII. Experimental evidence at protein level: Swiss-Prot protein existence level 1. Resistance to kanamycin, neomycin, paromomycin, ribostamycin, butirosin and gentamicin B. From Klebsiella pneumoniae.
   2016..2032    +  promoter       AmpR promoter (fragment): bla
   2033..2893    +  CDS            AmpR: β-lactamase; bla; confers resistance to ampicillin, carbenicillin, and related antibiotics
   3064..3652    +  rep_origin     ori: high-copy-number ColE1/pMB1/pBR322/pUC origin of replication
>Addgene plasmid #99805 | pHI-Sm-WD52 | addgene full sequence | sequence record 194848 | Addgene NGS Result
CAAAAAACCCCTCAAGACCCGTTTAGAGGCCCCAAGGGGTTATGCTAGGCGCGCCGGATCCTAATACGAC
TCACTATAGGGAGATTTAGGTGACACTATAGAAGTGACCTTTTCCATCAGGTTGATCCAAAAGGTAAAAT
TTTAATTGTTGGTCATCAAGATGGTGTTTTACGTGTCATAAAATTTGGTGAAAATCCTGAAGAATTAACA
AAACGTACAAAACAATTCGCTTTATTAGATCTTGGACAAGCAATTAAACCGCATACATCAGCAATTACAT
CAATGATTTATAGTCCATCAGGAAAATTATTTATAACTGGGAGTAAAGATGAAACGGTTTTCTTTTTCAA
TGTACATAATACTCATTTATCACCTATTGGTTTTATTAATGTTTATGGAAAAGTTATACGATTAGAATGG
TTTTATATAAATCATAAAGAAACCAATGAAATTATTGTTTATTTAGAAAATGGTTGTGTATTAACGGTAG
AATGTCCAACAGAAAATGACAAATTTGATCATTCTAAAACCTTTTCATTATCTAATATTAAAATTACTAA
ATCATATCAATTACAGAGTATTAAATCACGTTTAGATCATGATGAAGATGCTGCCAATAAATTAGCTGAA
TATAAAAAAGCTAAAGAGAATAGAGAAGAGATTCGTCGAATCAATACAAGATTACAACCGGAAACAGATG
AAGAAAGGTCTCCCTTTAGTGAGGGTTAATTCTCCCTATAGTGAGTCGTATTAGGATCCGGCGCGCCTAG
CATAACCCCTTGGGGCCTCTAAACGGGTCTTGAGGGGTTTTTTGACGCGTCGATTTCGGCCTATTGGTTA
AAAAATGAGCTGATTTAACAAAAATTTAACGCGAATTTTAACAAAATTCAGGGCGCAAGGGCTGCTAAAG
GAAGCGGAACACGTAGAAAGCCAGTCCGCAGAAACGGTGCTGACCCCGGATGAATGTCAGCTACTGGGCT
ATCTGGACAAGGGAAAACGCAAGCGCAAAGAGAAAGCAGGTAGCTTGCAGTGGGCTTACATGGCGATAGC
TAGACTGGGCGGTTTTATGGACAGCAAGCGAACCGGAATTGCCAGCTGGGGCGCCCTCTGGTAAGGTTGG
GAAGCCCTGCAAAGTAAACTGGATGGCTTTCTTGCCGCCAATGATCTGATGGCGCAGGGGATCAAGATCT
GATCAAGAGACAGGATGAGGATCGTTTCGCATGATTGAACAAGATGGATTGCACGCAGGTTCTCCGGCCG
CTTGGGTGGAGAGGCTATTCGGCTATGACTGGGCACAACAGACAATCGGCTGCTCTGATGCCGCCGTGTT
CCGGCTGTCAGCGCAGGGGCGCCCGGTTCTTTTTGTCAAGACCGACCTGTCCGGTGCCCTGAATGAACTG
CAGGACGAGGCAGCGCGGCTATCGTGGCTGGCCACGACGGGCGTTCCTTGCGCAGCTGTGCTCGACGTTG
TCACTGAAGCGGGAAGGGACTGGCTGCTATTGGGCGAAGTGCCGGGGCAGGATCTCCTGTCATCCCACCT
TGCTCCTGCCGAGAAAGTATCCATCATGGCTGATGCAATGCGGCGGCTGCATACGCTTGATCCGGCTACC
TGCCCATTCGACCACCAAGCGAAACATCGCATCGAGCGAGCACGTACTCGGATGGAAGCCGGTCTTGTCG
ATCAGGATGATCTGGACGAAGAGCATCAGGGGCTCGCGCCAGCCGAACTGTTCGCCAGGCTCAAGGCGCG
CATGCCCGACGGCGAGGATCTCGTCGTGACCCATGGCGATGCCTGCTTGCCGAATATCATGGTGGAAAAT
GGCCGCTTTTCTGGATTCATCGACTGTGGCCGGCTGGGTGTGGCGGACCGCTATCAGGACATAGCGTTGG
CTACCCGTGATATTGCTGAAGAGCTTGGCGGCGAATGGGCTGACCGCTTCCTCGTGCTTTACGGTATCGC
CGCTCCCGATTCGCAGCGCATCGCCTTCTATCGCCTTCTTGACGAGTTCTTCTGAATTGAAAAAGGAAGA
GTATGAGTATTCAACATTTCCGTGTCGCCCTTATTCCCTTTTTTGCGGCATTTTGCCTTCCTGTTTTTGC
TCACCCAGAAACGCTGGTGAAAGTAAAAGATGCTGAAGATCAGTTGGGTGCACGAGTGGGTTACATCGAA
CTGGATCTCAACAGCGGTAAGATCCTTGAGAGTTTTCGCCCCGAAGAACGTTTTCCAATGATGAGCACTT
TTAAAGTTCTGCTATGTGGCGCGGTATTATCCCGTATTGACGCCGGGCAAGAGCAACTCGGTCGCCGCAT
ACACTATTCTCAGAATGACTTGGTTGAGTACTCACCAGTCACAGAAAAGCATCTTACGGATGGCATGACA
GTAAGAGAATTATGCAGTGCTGCCATAACCATGAGTGATAACACTGCGGCCAACTTACTTCTGACAACGA
TCGGAGGACCGAAGGAGCTAACCGCTTTTTTGCACAACATGGGGGATCATGTAACTCGCCTTGATCGTTG
GGAACCGGAGCTGAATGAAGCCATACCAAACGACGAGCGTGACACCACGATGCCTGTAGCAATGGCAACA
ACGTTGCGCAAACTATTAACTGGCGAACTACTTACTCTAGCTTCCCGGCAACAATTAATAGACTGGATGG
AGGCGGATAAAGTTGCAGGACCACTTCTGCGCTCGGCCCTTCCGGCTGGCTGGTTTATTGCTGATAAATC
TGGAGCCGGTGAGCGTGGGTCTCGCGGTATCATTGCAGCACTGGGGCCAGATGGTAAGCCCTCCCGTATC
GTAGTTATCTACACGACGGGGAGCCAGGCAACTATGGATGAACGAAATAGACAGATCGCTGAGATAGGTG
CCTCACTGATTAAGCATTGGTAACTGTCAGACCAAGTTTACTCATATATACTTTAGATTGATTTAAAACT
TCATTTTTAATTTAAAAGGATCTAGGTGAAGATCCTTTTTGATAATCTCATGACCAAAATCCCTTAACGT
GAGTTTTCGTTCCACTGAGCGTCAGACCCCGTAGAAAAGATCAAAGGATCTTCTTGAGATCCTTTTTTTC
TGCGCGTAATCTGCTGCTTGCAAACAAAAAAACCACCGCTACCAGCGGTGGTTTGTTTGCCGGATCAAGA
GCTACCAACTCTTTTTCCGAAGGTAACTGGCTTCAGCAGAGCGCAGATACCAAATACTGTTCTTCTAGTG
TAGCCGTAGTTAGGCCACCACTTCAAGAACTCTGTAGCACCGCCTACATACCTCGCTCTGCTAATCCTGT
TACCAGTGGCTGCTGCCAGTGGCGATAAGTCGTGTCTTACCGGGTTGGACTCAAGACGATAGTTACCGGA
TAAGGCGCAGCGGTCGGGCTGAACGGGGGGTTCGTGCACACAGCCCAGCTTGGAGCGAACGACCTACACC
GAACTGAGATACCTACAGCGTGAGCTATGAGAAAGCGCCACGCTTCCCGAAGGGAGAAAGGCGGACAGGT
ATCCGGTAAGCGGCAGGGTCGGAACAGGAGAGCGCACGAGGGAGCTTCCAGGGGGAAACGCCTGGTATCT
TTATAGTCCTGTCGGGTTTCGCCACCTCTGACTTGAGCGTCGATTTTTGTGATGCTCGTCAGGGGGGCGG
AGCCTATGGAAAAACGCCAGCAACGCGGCCTTTTTACGGTTCCTGGCCTTTTGCTGGCCTTTTGCTCACA
TGTTCTTTCCTGCGTTATCCCCTGATTCTGTGGATAACCGTATTACCGCCTTTGAGTGAGCTGATACCGC
TCGCCGCAGCCGAACGACCGAGCGCAGCGAGTCAGTGAGCGAGGAAGCACGCGT
